>Addgene plasmid #246318 | pCAMBIA1302-Pro35S:Fd-Irp9 | addgene full sequence | sequence record 491105 | Addgene NGS Result
TTGAGATCCTTTTTTTCTGCGCGTAATCTGCTGCTTGCAAACAAAAAAACCACCGCTACCAGCGGTGGTT
TGTTTGCCGGATCAAGAGCTACCAACTCTTTTTCCGAAGGTAACTGGCTTCAGCAGAGCGCAGATACCAA
ATACTGTCCTTCTAGTGTAGCCGTAGTTAGGCCACCACTTCAAGAACTCTGTAGCACCGCCTACATACCT
CGCTCTGCTAATCCTGTTACCAGTGGCTGCTGCCAGTGGCGATAAGTCGTGTCTTACCGGGTTGGACTCA
AGACGATAGTTACCGGATAAGGCGCAGCGGTCGGGCTGAACGGGGGGTTCGTGCACACAGCCCAGCTTGG
AGCGAACGACCTACACCGAACTGAGATACCTACAGCGTGAGCTATGAGAAAGCGCCACGCTTCCCGAAGG
GAGAAAGGCGGACAGGTATCCGGTAAGCGGCAGGGTCGGAACAGGAGAGCGCACGAGGGAGCTTCCAGGG
GGAAACGCCTGGTATCTTTATAGTCCTGTCGGGTTTCGCCACCTCTGACTTGAGCGTCGATTTTTGTGAT
GCTCGTCAGGGGGGCGGAGCCTATGGAAAAACGCCAGCAACGCGGCCTTTTTACGGTTCCTGGCCTTTTG
CTGGCCTTTTGCTCACATGTTCTTTCCTGCGTTATCCCCTGATTCTGTGGATAACCGTATTACCGCCTTT
GAGTGAGCTGATACCGCTCGCCGCAGCCGAACGACCGAGCGCAGCGAGTCAGTGAGCGAGGAAGCGGAAG
AGCGCCTGATGCGGTATTTTCTCCTTACGCATCTGTGCGGTATTTCACACCGCATATGGTGCACTCTCAG
TACAATCTGCTCTGATGCCGCATAGTTAAGCCAGTATACACTCCGCTATCGCTACGTGACTGGGTCATGG
CTGCGCCCCGACACCCGCCAACACCCGCTGACGCGCCCTGACGGGCTTGTCTGCTCCCGGCATCCGCTTA
CAGACAAGCTGTGACCGTCTCCGGGAGCTGCATGTGTCAGAGGTTTTCACCGTCATCACCGAAACGCGCG
AGGCAGGGTGCCTTGATGTGGGCGCCGGCGGTCGAGTGGCGACGGCGCGGCTTGTCCGCGCCCTGGTAGA
TTGCCTGGCCGTAGGCCAGCCATTTTTGAGCGGCCAGCGGCCGCGATAGGCCGACGCGAAGCGGCGGGGC
GTAGGGAGCGCAGCGACCGAAGGGTAGGCGCTTTTTGCAGCTCTTCGGCTGTGCGCTGGCCAGACAGTTA
TGCACAGGCCAGGCGGGTTTTAAGAGTTTTAATAAGTTTTAAAGAGTTTTAGGCGGAAAAATCGCCTTTT
TTCTCTTTTATATCAGTCACTTACATGTGTGACCGGTTCCCAATGTACGGCTTTGGGTTCCCAATGTACG
GGTTCCGGTTCCCAATGTACGGCTTTGGGTTCCCAATGTACGTGCTATCCACAGGAAAGAGACCTTTTCG
ACCTTTTTCCCCTGCTAGGGCAATTTGCCCTAGCATCTGCTCCGTACATTAGGAACCGGCGGATGCTTCG
CCCTCGATCAGGTTGCGGTAGCGCATGACTAGGATCGGGCCAGCCTGCCCCGCCTCCTCCTTCAAATCGT
ACTCCGGCAGGTCATTTGACCCGATCAGCTTGCGCACGGTGAAACAGAACTTCTTGAACTCTCCGGCGCT
GCCACTGCGTTCGTAGATCGTCTTGAACAACCATCTGGCTTCTGCCTTGCCTGCGGCGCGGCGTGCCAGG
CGGTAGAGAAAACGGCCGATGCCGGGATCGATCAAAAAGTAATCGGGGTGAACCGTCAGCACGTCCGGGT
TCTTGCCTTCTGTGATCTCGCGGTACATCCAATCAGCTAGCTCGATCTCGATGTACTCCGGCCGCCCGGT
TTCGCTCTTTACGATCTTGTAGCGGCTAATCAAGGCTTCACCCTCGGATACCGTCACCAGGCGGCCGTTC
TTGGCCTTCTTCGTACGCTGCATGGCAACGTGCGTGGTGTTTAACCGAATGCAGGTTTCTACCAGGTCGT
CTTTCTGCTTTCCGCCATCGGCTCGCCGGCAGAACTTGAGTACGTCCGCAACGTGTGGACGGAACACGCG
GCCGGGCTTGTCTCCCTTCCCTTCCCGGTATCGGTTCATGGATTCGGTTAGATGGGAAACCGCCATCAGT
ACCAGGTCGTAATCCCACACACTGGCCATGCCGGCCGGCCCTGCGGAAACCTCTACGTGCCCGTCTGGAA
GCTCGTAGCGGATCACCTCGCCAGCTCGTCGGTCACGCTTCGACAGACGGAAAACGGCCACGTCCATGAT
GCTGCGACTATCGCGGGTGCCCACGTCATAGAGCATCGGAACGAAAAAATCTGGTTGCTCGTCGCCCTTG
GGCGGCTTCCTAATCGACGGCGCACCGGCTGCCGGCGGTTGCCGGGATTCTTTGCGGATTCGATCAGCGG
CCGCTTGCCACGATTCACCGGGGCGTGCTTCTGCCTCGATGCGTTGCCGCTGGGCGGCCTGCGCGGCCTT
CAACTTCTCCACCAGGTCATCACCCAGCGCCGCGCCGATTTGTACCGGGCCGGATGGTTTGCGACCGCTC
ACGCCGATTCCTCGGGCTTGGGGGTTCCAGTGCCATTGCAGGGCCGGCAGGCAACCCAGCCGCTTACGCC
TGGCCAACCGCCCGTTCCTCCACACATGGGGCATTCCACGGCGTCGGTGCCTGGTTGTTCTTGATTTTCC
ATGCCGCCTCCTTTAGCCGCTAAAATTCATCTACTCATTTATTCATTTGCTCATTTACTCTGGTAGCTGC
GCGATGTATTCAGATAGCAGCTCGGTAATGGTCTTGCCTTGGCGTACCGCGTACATCTTCAGCTTGGTGT
GATCCTCCGCCGGCAACTGAAAGTTGACCCGCTTCATGGCTGGCGTGTCTGCCAGGCTGGCCAACGTTGC
AGCCTTGCTGCTGCGTGCGCTCGGACGGCCGGCACTTAGCGTGTTTGTGCTTTTGCTCATTTTCTCTTTA
CCTCATTAACTCAAATGAGTTTTGATTTAATTTCAGCGGCCAGCGCCTGGACCTCGCGGGCAGCGTCGCC
CTCGGGTTCTGATTCAAGAACGGTTGTGCCGGCGGCGGCAGTGCCTGGGTAGCTCACGCGCTGCGTGATA
CGGGACTCAAGAATGGGCAGCTCGTACCCGGCCAGCGCCTCGGCAACCTCACCGCCGATGCGCGTGCCTT
TGATCGCCCGCGACACGACAAAGGCCGCTTGTAGCCTTCCATCCGTGACCTCAATGCGCTGCTTAACCAG
CTCCACCAGGTCGGCGGTGGCCCATATGTCGTAAGGGCTTGGCTGCACCGGAATCAGCACGAAGTCGGCT
GCCTTGATCGCGGACACAGCCAAGTCCGCCGCCTGGGGCGCTCCGTCGATCACTACGAAGTCGCGCCGGC
CGATGGCCTTCACGTCGCGGTCAATCGTCGGGCGGTCGATGCCGACAACGGTTAGCGGTTGATCTTCCCG
CACGGCCGCCCAATCGCGGGCACTGCCCTGGGGATCGGAATCGACTAACAGAACATCGGCCCCGGCGAGT
TGCAGGGCGCGGGCTAGATGGGTTGCGATGGTCGTCTTGCCTGACCCGCCTTTCTGGTTAAGTACAGCGA
TAACCTTCATGCGTTCCCCTTGCGTATTTGTTTATTTACTCATCGCATCATATACGCAGCGACCGCATGA
CGCAAGCTGTTTTACTCAAATACACATCACCTTTTTAGACGGCGGCGCTCGGTTTCTTCAGCGGCCAAGC
TGGCCGGCCAGGCCGCCAGCTTGGCATCAGACAAACCGGCCAGGATTTCATGCAGCCGCACGGTTGAGAC
GTGCGCGGGCGGCTCGAACACGTACCCGGCCGCGATCATCTCCGCCTCGATCTCTTCGGTAATGAAAAAC
GGTTCGTCCTGGCCGTCCTGGTGCGGTTTCATGCTTGTTCCTCTTGGCGTTCATTCTCGGCGGCCGCCAG
GGCGTCGGCCTCGGTCAATGCGTCCTCACGGAAGGCACCGCGCCGCCTGGCCTCGGTGGGCGTCACTTCC
TCGCTGCGCTCAAGTGCGCGGTACAGGGTCGAGCGATGCACGCCAAGCAGTGCAGCCGCCTCTTTCACGG
TGCGGCCTTCCTGGTCGATCAGCTCGCGGGCGTGCGCGATCTGTGCCGGGGTGAGGGTAGGGCGGGGGCC
AAACTTCACGCCTCGGGCCTTGGCGGCCTCGCGCCCGCTCCGGGTGCGGTCGATGATTAGGGAACGCTCG
AACTCGGCAATGCCGGCGAACACGGTCAACACCATGCGGCCGGCCGGCGTGGTGGTGTCGGCCCACGGCT
CTGCCAGGCTACGCAGGCCCGCGCCGGCCTCCTGGATGCGCTCGGCAATGTCCAGTAGGTCGCGGGTGCT
GCGGGCCAGGCGGTCTAGCCTGGTCACTGTCACAACGTCGCCAGGGCGTAGGTGGTCAAGCATCCTGGCC
AGCTCCGGGCGGTCGCGCCTGGTGCCGGTGATCTTCTCGGAAAACAGCTTGGTGCAGCCGGCCGCGTGCA
GTTCGGCCCGTTGGTTGGTCAAGTCCTGGTCGTCGGTGCTGACGCGGGCATAGCCCAGCAGGCCAGCGGC
GGCGCTCTTGTTCATGGCGTAATGTCTCCGGTTCTAGTCGCAAGTATTCTACTTTATGCGACTAAAACAC
GCGACAAGAAAACGCCAGGAAAAGGGCAGGGCGGCAGCCTGTCGCGTAACTTAGGACTTGTGCGACATGT
CGTTTTCAGAAGACGGCTGCACTGAACGTCAGAAGCCGACTGCACTATAGCAGCGGAGGGGTTGGATCAA
AGTACTTTGATCCCGAGGGGAACCCTGTGGTTGGCATGCACATACAAATGGACGAACGGATAAACCTTTT
CACGCCCTTTTAAATATCCGATTATTCTAATAAACGCTCTTTTCTCTTAGGTTTACCCGCCAATATATCC
TGTCAAACACTGATAGTTTAATTCCCGATCTAGTAACATAGATGACACCGCGCGCGATAATTTATCCTAG
TTTGCGCGCTATATTTTGTTTTCTATCGCGTATTAAATGTATAATTGCGGGACTCTAATCATAAAAACCC
ATCTCATAAATAACGTCATGCATTACATGTTAATTATTACATGCTTAACGTAATTCAACAGAAATTATAT
GATAATCATCGCAAGACCGGCAACAGGATTCAATCTTAAGAAACTTTATTGCCAAATGTTTGAACGATCG
GGGAAATTCGAGCTGGTCACCAATTCACACGTGGTGGTGGTGGTGGTGGCTAGCTTTGTATAGTTCATCC
ATGCCATGTGTAATCCCAGCAGCTGTTACAAACTCAAGAAGGACCATGTGGTCTCTCTTTTCGTTGGGAT
CTTTCGAAAGGGCAGATTGTGTGGACAGGTAATGGTTGTCTGGTAAAAGGACAGGGCCATCGCCAATTGG
AGTATTTTGTTGATAATGATCAGCGAGTTGCACGCCGCCGTCTTCGATGTTGTGGCGGGTCTTGAAGTTG
GCTTTGATGCCGTTCTTTTGCTTGTCGGCCATGATGTATACGTTGTGGGAGTTGTAGTTGTATTCCAACT
TGTGGCCGAGGATGTTTCCGTCCTCCTTGAAATCGATTCCCTTAAGCTCGATCCTGTTGACGAGGGTGTC
TCCCTCAAACTTGACTTCAGCACGTGTCTTGTAGTTCCCGTCGTCCTTGAAGAAGATGGTCCTCTCCTGC
ACGTATCCCTCAGGCATGGCGCTCTTGAAGAAGTCGTGCCGCTTCATATGATCTGGGTATCTTGAAAAGC
ATTGAACACCATAAGAGAAAGTAGTGACAAGTGTTGGCCACGGAACAGGTAGTTTTCCAGTAGTGCAAAT
AAATTTAAGGGTAAGTTTTCCGTATGTTGCATCACCTTCACCCTCTCCACTGACAGAAAATTTGTGCCCA
TTAACATCACCATCTAATTCAACAAGAATTGGGACAACTCCAGTGAAAAGTTCTTCTCCTTTACTAGTAA
CGGCCGCCAGTGTGCTGGAATTCGCCCTTGCTAGCCTACACCATTAAATAGGGCGCAATGCTCGCTAATT
TCTCCCGGGTTTCCGTCAGTTCGCGTTCCGGTGTAGATTGCGCGATGATTCCCGCCCCCGCCTGTATCCA
GCAGCGCTGGCTGTCCTGAAATACGGAACGCAGAACTAGCGCCGCATCGAAGCGCGTATCGTCCAGCAGC
AGAATTGCGCCGGAATAAAGCTCTCGCGGCGTCTTCTCAATTTGCATAATCGCGTTCAGGGCAGCGTTTT
TAGGGATACCTGAGGCGGTAATCGACGGAAACAGCACGGTAAACGCATCCCAGGCATCCTTGTTTTCCGC
AAGCTGACCGCTCACGCCAGACCCCAGATGCTGAACGCTGCCGCGCTGGCGAACCGACATTAAATCTTCA
ACCACCACGCTGCCCGGCAGGCAAACGGCCTCCAGTTCAGCAATAGCTTCTTTGACAGAAAGGATATGCT
CAAGCACCTCTTTACTATCGTGCAGCAGTTCTGCCTCTTTCGCCTTATTATGCTCCGGGTTTCCCATGCG
ATCGCGGGTGCCCGCAAGCGGTTCAGTAACCACTTTATTGCCCGTCACTGACATCACCAGTTCCGGGCTA
AAGCCCAGCGCTTCGCGTCCTTCCTGACGGAACATAAACGAGCGCACTGGCGTGTTTGCCTGTCGCCCGT
ATAACAGCGTGGCGGGCATATCAATCCGCGATGGCAGGGGAATGGCGCGCGAGACAATCACTTTGACATA
CTCGCCACGGCGGATCTCCGCAACGGCGCGCGCAACCTGTTGTTTATACGCCTCACCATTGAGGGCGGTA
TCCACCGCCAGTGGTGCGTTCTGCGTCGTTGTACTGGCCTCTTTTACCCACTCGCACAAACGTCGGCACC
CGTCGGCGGAGTCCGCATAAACGGTGACATTTCCCTTTTCAAAAATAAGTTCTTCACGGGGAACGGTTAA
CGTCAGCAGCGGCCACTCCCCGGCGTTAAAGGCAATCCCCCGCGCATGCGCCGCAAAGTTGAACCCAACC
TGTCCATATACCCGACGTCCTTTCACCTGAGGATGTGCCATAAAACGACGCGCGCAGTCGGCAATGGAAT
CCACCGCCCATTTTTGCTCCCCGGCATCATCAATAAATGTCGCCTGCGTTCCGTCGGCATTAATGTGCAG
CCGTGCCTGGCACCCTTTGCCTAAATACCAACAGGGTTGGCGCTCATAGACATAACACTCTTCTTCTGCG
AACTGGCGTAAAACGCCAGAAATCGTCGGCAGCCATTGTTCCTCTGGTAACGCCAGGTGTAGAAATTCAC
TGATTTTCATGTCGACGACCTTGTATGTAGCCATGGCTGTGACACGTCCACCACGAGCGGTGCCTGATTT
GAGACCGAAGAGGGATTGTGTGTTGGCTGATGGAAGGGAACGGAGACTGATTGGAGCTGGGGAACGACGG
ATGAATGAAGTTCCGACGATGGCGCTTGAGAGAGCAGTGGAAGCCATTTTAGATCTACCATGGTCAAGAG
TCCCCCGTGTTCTCTCCAAATGAAATGAACTTCCTTATATAGAGGAAGGGTCTTGCGAAGGATAGTGGGA
TTGTGCGTCATCCCTTACGTCAGTGGAGATATCACATCAATCCACTTGCTTTGAAGACGTGGTTGGAACG
TCTTCTTTTTCCACGATGCTCCTCGTGGGTGGGGGTCCATCTTTGGGACCACTGTCGGCAGAGGCATCTT
CAACGATGGCCTTTCCTTTATCGCAATGATGGCATTTGTAGGAGCCACCTTCCTTTTCCACTATCTTCAC
AATAAAGTGACAGATAGCTGGGCAATGGAATCCGAGGAGGTTTCCGGATATTACCCTTTGTTGAAAAGTC
TCAATTGCCCTTTGGTCTTCTGAGACTGTATCTTTGATATTTTTGGAGTAGACAAGTGTGTCGTGCTCCA
CCATGTTGACGAAGATTTTCTTCTTGTCATTGAGTCGTAAGAGACTCTGTATGAACTGTTCGCCAGTCTT
TACGGCGAGTTCTGTTAGGTCCTCTATTTGAATCTTTGACTCCATGAAGCTAAACTGAAGGCGGGAAACG
ACAATCTGATCCAAGCTCAAGCTGCTCTAGCATTCGCCATTCAGGCTGCGCAACTGTTGGGAAGGGCGAT
CGGTGCGGGCCTCTTCGCTATTACGCCAGCTGGCGAAAGGGGGATGTGCTGCAAGGCGATTAAGTTGGGT
AACGCCAGGGTTTTCCCAGTCACGACGTTGTAAAACGACGGCCAGTGCCAAGCTTGCATGCCTGCAGGTC
GACTCTAGAGGATCCCCGGGTACCGAGCTCGAATTCGTAATCATGTCATAGCTGTTTCCTGTGTGAAATT
GTTATCCGCTCACAATTCCACACAACATACGAGCCGGAAGCATAAAGTGTAAAGCCTGGGGTGCCTAATG
AGTGAGCTAACTCACATTAATTGCGTTGCGCTCACTGCCCGCTTTCCAGTCGGGAAACCTGTCGTGCCAG
CTGCATTAATGAATCGGCCAACGCGCGGGGAGAGGCGGTTTGCGTATTGGCTAGAGCAGCTTGCCAACAT
GGTGGAGCACGACACTCTCGTCTACTCCAAGAATATCAAAGATACAGTCTCAGAAGACCAAAGGGCTATT
GAGACTTTTCAACAAAGGGTAATATCGGGAAACCTCCTCGGATTCCATTGCCCAGCTATCTGTCACTTCA
TCAAAAGGACAGTAGAAAAGGAAGGTGGCACCTACAAATGCCATCATTGCGATAAAGGAAAGGCTATCGT
TCAAGATGCCTCTGCCGACAGTGGTCCCAAAGATGGACCCCCACCCACGAGGAGCATCGTGGAAAAAGAA
GACGTTCCAACCACGTCTTCAAAGCAAGTGGATTGATGTGAACATGGTGGAGCACGACACTCTCGTCTAC
TCCAAGAATATCAAAGATACAGTCTCAGAAGACCAAAGGGCTATTGAGACTTTTCAACAAAGGGTAATAT
CGGGAAACCTCCTCGGATTCCATTGCCCAGCTATCTGTCACTTCATCAAAAGGACAGTAGAAAAGGAAGG
TGGCACCTACAAATGCCATCATTGCGATAAAGGAAAGGCTATCGTTCAAGATGCCTCTGCCGACAGTGGT
CCCAAAGATGGACCCCCACCCACGAGGAGCATCGTGGAAAAAGAAGACGTTCCAACCACGTCTTCAAAGC
AAGTGGATTGATGTGATATCTCCACTGACGTAAGGGATGACGCACAATCCCACTATCCTTCGCAAGACCC
TTCCTCTATATAAGGAAGTTCATTTCATTTGGAGAGGACACGCTGAAATCACCAGTCTCTCTCTACAAAT
CTATCTCTCTCGAGCTTTCGCAGATCCGGGGGGCAATGAGATATGAAAAAGCCTGAACTCACCGCGACGT
CTGTCGAGAAGTTTCTGATCGAAAAGTTCGACAGCGTCTCCGACCTGATGCAGCTCTCGGAGGGCGAAGA
ATCTCGTGCTTTCAGCTTCGATGTAGGAGGGCGTGGATATGTCCTGCGGGTAAATAGCTGCGCCGATGGT
TTCTACAAAGATCGTTATGTTTATCGGCACTTTGCATCGGCCGCGCTCCCGATTCCGGAAGTGCTTGACA
TTGGGGAGTTTAGCGAGAGCCTGACCTATTGCATCTCCCGCCGTTCACAGGGTGTCACGTTGCAAGACCT
GCCTGAAACCGAACTGCCCGCTGTTCTACAACCGGTCGCGGAGGCTATGGATGCGATCGCTGCGGCCGAT
CTTAGCCAGACGAGCGGGTTCGGCCCATTCGGACCGCAAGGAATCGGTCAATACACTACATGGCGTGATT
TCATATGCGCGATTGCTGATCCCCATGTGTATCACTGGCAAACTGTGATGGACGACACCGTCAGTGCGTC
CGTCGCGCAGGCTCTCGATGAGCTGATGCTTTGGGCCGAGGACTGCCCCGAAGTCCGGCACCTCGTGCAC
GCGGATTTCGGCTCCAACAATGTCCTGACGGACAATGGCCGCATAACAGCGGTCATTGACTGGAGCGAGG
CGATGTTCGGGGATTCCCAATACGAGGTCGCCAACATCTTCTTCTGGAGGCCGTGGTTGGCTTGTATGGA
GCAGCAGACGCGCTACTTCGAGCGGAGGCATCCGGAGCTTGCAGGATCGCCACGACTCCGGGCGTATATG
CTCCGCATTGGTCTTGACCAACTCTATCAGAGCTTGGTTGACGGCAATTTCGATGATGCAGCTTGGGCGC
AGGGTCGATGCGACGCAATCGTCCGATCCGGAGCCGGGACTGTCGGGCGTACACAAATCGCCCGCAGAAG
CGCGGCCGTCTGGACCGATGGCTGTGTAGAAGTACTCGCCGATAGTGGAAACCGACGCCCCAGCACTCGT
CCGAGGGCAAAGAAATAGAGTAGATGCCGACCGGGATCTGTCGATCGACAAGCTCGAGTTTCTCCATAAT
AATGTGTGAGTAGTTCCCAGATAAGGGAATTAGGGTTCCTATAGGGTTTCGCTCATGTGTTGAGCATATA
AGAAACCCTTAGTATGTATTTGTATTTGTAAAATACTTCTATCAATAAAATTTCTAATTCCTAAAACCAA
AATCCAGTACTAAAATCCAGATCCCCCGAATTAATTCGGCGTTAATTCAGTACATTAAAAACGTCCGCAA
TGTGTTATTAAGTTGTCTAAGCGTCAATTTGTTTACACCACAATATATCCTGCCACCAGCCAGCCAACAG
CTCCCCGACCGGCAGCTCGGCACAAAATCACCACTCGATACAGGCAGCCCATCAGTCCGGGACGGCGTCA
GCGGGAGAGCCGTTGTAAGGCGGCAGACTTTGCTCATGTTACCGATGCTATTCGGAAGAACGGCAACTAA
GCTGCCGGGTTTGAAACACGGATGATCTCGCGGAGGGTAGCATGTTGATTGTAACGATGACAGAGCGTTG
CTGCCTGTGATCACCGCGGTTTCAAAATCGGCTCCGTCGATACTATGTTATACGCCAACTTTGAAAACAA
CTTTGAAAAAGCTGTTTTCTGGTATTTAAGGTTTTAGAATGCAAGGAACAGTGAATTGGAGTTCGTCTTG
TTATAATTAGCTTCTTGGGGTATCTTTAAATACTGTAGAAAAGAGGAAGGAAATAATAAATGGCTAAAAT
GAGAATATCACCGGAATTGAAAAAACTGATCGAAAAATACCGCTGCGTAAAAGATACGGAAGGAATGTCT
CCTGCTAAGGTATATAAGCTGGTGGGAGAAAATGAAAACCTATATTTAAAAATGACGGACAGCCGGTATA
AAGGGACCACCTATGATGTGGAACGGGAAAAGGACATGATGCTATGGCTGGAAGGAAAGCTGCCTGTTCC
AAAGGTCCTGCACTTTGAACGGCATGATGGCTGGAGCAATCTGCTCATGAGTGAGGCCGATGGCGTCCTT
TGCTCGGAAGAGTATGAAGATGAACAAAGCCCTGAAAAGATTATCGAGCTGTATGCGGAGTGCATCAGGC
TCTTTCACTCCATCGACATATCGGATTGTCCCTATACGAATAGCTTAGACAGCCGCTTAGCCGAATTGGA
TTACTTACTGAATAACGATCTGGCCGATGTGGATTGCGAAAACTGGGAAGAAGACACTCCATTTAAAGAT
CCGCGCGAGCTGTATGATTTTTTAAAGACGGAAAAGCCCGAAGAGGAACTTGTCTTTTCCCACGGCGACC
TGGGAGACAGCAACATCTTTGTGAAAGATGGCAAAGTAAGTGGCTTTATTGATCTTGGGAGAAGCGGCAG
GGCGGACAAGTGGTATGACATTGCCTTCTGCGTCCGGTCGATCAGGGAGGATATCGGGGAAGAACAGTAT
GTCGAGCTATTTTTTGACTTACTGGGGATCAAGCCTGATTGGGAGAAAATAAAATATTATATTTTACTGG
ATGAATTGTTTTAGTACCTAGAATGCATGACCAAAATCCCTTAACGTGAGTTTTCGTTCCACTGAGCGTC
AGACCCCGTAGAAAAGATCAAAGGATCTTC
Features (pLannotate 1.2.2; 24 found; start..end, strand, type, name):
      1..589     +  rep_origin     ori: high-copy-number ColE1/pMB1/pBR322/pUC origin of replication
    775..915     -  misc_feature   bom: basis of mobility region from pBR322
   1017..1056    -  CDS            rop (fragment): Rop protein, which maintains plasmids at low copy number; rop
   1259..1453    -  rep_origin     pVS1 oriV: origin of replication for the Pseudomonas plasmid pVS1 (Heeb et al., 2000)
   1519..2592    -  CDS            pVS1 RepA: replication protein from the Pseudomonas plasmid pVS1 (Heeb et al., 2000)
   3021..3650    -  CDS            pVS1 StaA: stability protein from the Pseudomonas plasmid pVS1 (Heeb et al., 2000)
   4210..4611    -  CDS            Y4CG_SINFN (fragment): Protein inferred from homology: Swiss-Prot protein existence level 3. From Sinorhizobium fredii (strain NBRC 101917 / NGR234).
   4951..4975    -  misc_feature   RB T-DNA repeat: right border repeat from nopaline C58 T-DNA
   4997..5249    -  terminator     NOS terminator: nopaline synthase terminator and poly(A) signal
   5281..5299    -  CDS            9xHis (fragment): 9xHis affinity tag
   5305..6015    -  CDS            mgfp5: GFP with folding enhancement mutations; mgfp5; suitable for expression in plants due to removal of a cryptic intron
   7367..7537    -  CDS            FD2 (fragment): FER2_ARATH - Also known as PETF, PETF1. Experimental evidence at protein level: Swiss-Prot protein existence level 1. Ferredoxins are iron-sulfur proteins that transfer electrons in a wide variety of metabolic reactions. From Arabidopsis thaliana (Mouse-ear cress).
   7572..7913    -  promoter       CaMV 35S promoter: strong constitutive promoter from cauliflower mosaic virus
   8153..8307    -  CDS            lacZα (fragment): LacZα fragment of β-galactosidase; lacZ fragment
   8310..8366    -  misc_feature   MCS: pUC18/19 multiple cloning site
   8397..8419    -  protein_bind   lac operator (fragment): The lac repressor binds to the lac operator to inhibit transcription in E. coli. This inhibition can be relieved by adding lactose or isopropyl-β-D-thiogalactopyranoside (IPTG). lac repressor encoded by lacI
   8423..8453    -  promoter       lac promoter: promoter for the E. coli lac operon
   8468..8489    -  protein_bind   CAP binding site: CAP binding activates transcription in the presence of cAMP. E. coli catabolite activator protein
   8502..8590    -  CDS            lacI (fragment): lac repressor; lacI; The lac repressor binds to the lac operator to inhibit transcription in E. coli. This inhibition can be relieved by adding lactose or isopropyl-β-D-thiogalactopyranoside (IPTG).
   8680..9356    +  promoter       CaMV 35S promoter (enhanced): cauliflower mosaic virus 35S promoter with a duplicated enhancer region
   9423..10448   +  CDS            HygR: hygromycin B phosphotransferase confers resistance to hygromycin
  10489..10663   +  polyA_signal   CaMV poly(A) signal: cauliflower mosaic virus polyadenylation signal
  10741..10765   -  misc_feature   LB T-DNA repeat: left border repeat from nopaline C58 T-DNA
  11190..11984   +  CDS            KanR: aminoglycoside phosphotransferase; aphA-3; confers resistance to kanamycin
