[The description below was written by a language model from this plasmid's Addgene catalogue record and pLannotate feature annotations shown in this document.]
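Description:
pCAMBIA1302-Pro35S:Fd-Irp9 is a plant expression binary vector built on the pCAMBIA1302 backbone for Agrobacterium-mediated T-DNA transfer. It carries a high-copy ColE1/pUC-type origin with a pBR322 bom site for propagation in E. coli, together with the pVS1 oriV, RepA and StaA functions that support replication and stable maintenance in Agrobacterium. Bacterial selection is by kanamycin (aphA-3 type KanR), located outside the T-DNA.

Between the nopaline-type left and right border repeats lie two plant cassettes. The selection cassette uses an enhanced (duplicated enhancer) CaMV 35S promoter driving hygromycin B phosphotransferase, ended by the CaMV poly(A) signal, so transformed plant tissue can be selected on hygromycin. The payload cassette, in the opposite orientation, uses a CaMV 35S promoter driving Fd-Irp9: an annotated fragment of Arabidopsis ferredoxin 2, which presumably supplies the chloroplast-targeting sequence, placed upstream of Irp9, the bifunctional salicylate synthase of Yersinia enterocolitica. The Irp9 coding region itself was not recognised by the automated annotation, but it most likely occupies the unannotated interval between the ferredoxin fragment and mgfp5. The backbone's mgfp5, a His-tag fragment and the NOS terminator remain downstream. Whether Irp9 is fused in frame to mgfp5 or ends at its own stop codon cannot be determined from the record. Remnants of the pUC lacZα/MCS region also persist within the T-DNA.

The construct is intended for constitutive overexpression of plastid-targeted Irp9 in plants. The associated publication used this approach to raise salicylic acid levels in transgenic Populus and examine effects on photosynthesis, oxidative state and growth.
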