Addgene plasmid #246318: pCAMBIA1302-Pro35S:Fd-Irp9
Purpose: Overexpression of a bacterial bifunctional salicylate synthase, Irp9, targeted to the chloroplast
Depositing lab: Chung-Jui Tsai. Depositing organization: University of Georgia. Publication: Constitutively elevated salicylic acid levels alter photosynthesis and oxidative state but not growth in transgenic populus. Xue LJ, Guo W, Yuan Y, Anino EO, Nyamdari B, Wilson MC, Frost CJ, Chen HY, Babst BA, Harding SA, Tsai CJ. Plant Cell. 2013 Jul;25(7):2714-30. doi: 10.1105/tpc.113.112839. Epub 2013 Jul 31. PubMed 23903318.
Backbone
  Vector backbone: pCAMBIA1302
  Vector type: Plant Expression
Growth in bacteria
  Bacterial resistance: Kanamycin, 50 μg/mL
  Growth temperature: 37°C
  Growth strain: DH5alpha
  Copy number: High Copy
Gene/Insert
  Gene/Insert name: Fd-Irp9
  Species: Yersinia enterocolitica
  Promoter: cauliflower mosaic virus 35S
  Cloning method: Gibson Cloning
Terms and licenses: Academic/Nonprofit Terms; Industry Terms: Not Available to Industry
How to cite: pCAMBIA1302-Pro35S:Fd-Irp9 was a gift from Chung-Jui Tsai (Addgene plasmid # 246318 ; http://n2t.net/addgene:246318 ; RRID:Addgene_246318)
